Addgene plasmid #235692: pGL3-Cyr61-rDMR
Purpose: Measure the activity of the reduced differentially methylated region (rDMR) of Cyr61 with luciferase assay
Depositing lab: Duojia Pan. Depositing organization: University of Texas Southwestern Medical Center. Publication: YAP induces an oncogenic transcriptional program through TET1-mediated epigenetic remodeling in liver growth and tumorigenesis. Wu BK, Mei SC, Chen EH, Zheng Y, Pan D. Nat Genet. 2022 Aug;54(8):1202-1213. doi: 10.1038/s41588-022-01119-7. Epub 2022 Jul 14. PubMed 35835915.
Backbone
  Vector backbone: pGL3-Promoter
  Vector type: Luciferase
Growth in bacteria
  Bacterial resistance: Ampicillin, 100 μg/mL
  Growth temperature: 37°C
  Growth strain: DH5alpha
  Copy number: High Copy
Gene/Insert
  Gene/Insert name: Cyr61 (alt name: Ccn1)
  Species: M. musculus (mouse)
  Entrez Gene: Ccn1 (a.k.a. Cyr61, Igfbp10)
  Cloning method: Gibson Cloning
Terms and licenses: Academic/Nonprofit Terms; Industry Terms: Not Available to Industry
How to cite: pGL3-Cyr61-rDMR was a gift from Duojia Pan (Addgene plasmid # 235692 ; http://n2t.net/addgene:235692 ; RRID:Addgene_235692)
