[The description below was written by a language model from this plasmid's Addgene catalogue record and pLannotate feature annotations shown in this document.]
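Description:
pGL3-Cyr61-rDMR is a firefly luciferase reporter plasmid built on the pGL3-Promoter backbone and intended for transient transfection assays that measure the regulatory activity of a cloned DNA fragment. It is maintained in E. coli as a high-copy plasmid through a ColE1/pUC-type origin and is selected with ampicillin via the β-lactamase gene and its own promoter. An f1 phage origin is also present, which allows single-stranded DNA production. Short annotated fragments of lacZα, the tetracycline resistance gene and SV40 large T antigen are backbone remnants rather than functional genes.

The reporter unit consists of the SV40 early promoter driving the enhanced luc+ firefly luciferase coding sequence, followed by the SV40 polyadenylation signal. Upstream of this unit sit a synthetic poly(A) signal and the RNA polymerase II transcriptional pause site from the human α2 globin gene, which limit read-through transcription from the backbone and so reduce background signal. The insert is the reduced differentially methylated region (rDMR) of mouse Cyr61 (Ccn1), introduced by Gibson cloning. The feature table does not annotate it, but the unannotated stretch of roughly 500 nt immediately upstream of the SV40 promoter is the likely location; its exact boundaries and size are not stated.

Because the SV40 promoter in this backbone lacks an enhancer, luciferase output reflects how much the cloned fragment boosts transcription. The stated purpose is to measure the activity of the Cyr61 rDMR by luciferase assay, and the associated work concerns YAP-driven, TET1-mediated epigenetic remodelling in liver growth and tumorigenesis.
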