Features (pLannotate 1.2.2; 12 found; start..end, strand, type, name):
    542..738     +  promoter       SV40 promoter: SV40 early promoter
    774..2426    +  CDS            luciferase: firefly luciferase; luc+; enhanced luc+ version of the luciferase gene
   2467..2588    -  polyA_signal   SV40 poly(A) signal: SV40 polyadenylation signal
   2611..2679    -  CDS            large T antigen (fragment): large T antigen from SV40 (simian virus 40)
   2695..2827    +  CDS            TcR (fragment): tetracycline efflux protein; tet; confers resistance to tetracycline
   3007..3595    -  rep_origin     ori: high-copy-number ColE1/pMB1/pBR322/pUC origin of replication
   3766..4626    -  CDS            AmpR: β-lactamase; bla; confers resistance to ampicillin, carbenicillin, and related antibiotics
   4627..4731    -  promoter       AmpR promoter: bla
   4758..5186    +  rep_origin     f1 ori (sequence partly withheld): f1 bacteriophage origin of replication; arrow indicates direction of (+) strand synthesis
   5218..5285    -  CDS            lacZα (fragment): LacZα fragment of β-galactosidase; lacZ fragment
   5344..5392    +  polyA_signal   poly(A) signal: synthetic polyadenylation signal
   5406..5497    +  misc_feature   pause site: RNA polymerase II transcriptional pause signal from the human α2 globin gene
>Addgene plasmid #235692 | pGL3-Cyr61-rDMR | addgene full sequence | sequence record 467809 | Addgene NGS Result
GGTACCGAGCTCTTACGCGTAGAACTACTCTAGGTGCCCTACTTGGGTGACAGTGAACTGTTAGGAAAGT
GGCTGCCCTTGCAAATCTTTAGGGAACAATGGTGGCATATAAGCTGTCAGCTTGGAGGGCGAAGTACTGA
ACACGGGCATTTGTGAAGCAGAAAAAGGAAGCAGAAATTGAATTTGTTAACCTAAAACAATGATTTATTT
TTACAAGGATTGAAATGAAAGCCTAAGAGTTACCCCATTACCCCGAACAAGTGCGGCACTTGTTTCTTAT
TTTAGCTTCGGGGTGATTCTGTGTGTGGTGCAAGTAGAGGTGGGGAACCTTTTAGTAACCTCTGACCACA
GCTGCATGGATGAAGTGTATCTAAAAATTAGAGAAGCTGCTTCAATATTTTACCATTGGCTACTAGCAGA
AGCGAGGGGAAATTCCTGGGACCTATTGGGTCGCTGGTTTGTTAATAGATGAGCTTGAAGCAAAGACTTG
TGTTAATCCTAATAAGCCAGTGAGGAATTTCAAGGCTCGAGATCTGCGATCTGCATCTCAATTAGTCAGC
AACCATAGTCCCGCCCCTAACTCCGCCCATCCCGCCCCTAACTCCGCCCAGTTCCGCCCATTCTCCGCCC
CATCGCTGACTAATTTTTTTTATTTATGCAGAGGCCGAGGCCGCCTCGGCCTCTGAGCTATTCCAGAAGT
AGTGAGGAGGCTTTTTTGGAGGCCTAGGCTTTTGCAAAAAGCTTGGCATTCCGGTACTGTTGGTAAAGCC
ACCATGGAAGACGCCAAAAACATAAAGAAAGGCCCGGCGCCATTCTATCCGCTGGAAGATGGAACCGCTG
GAGAGCAACTGCATAAGGCTATGAAGAGATACGCCCTGGTTCCTGGAACAATTGCTTTTACAGATGCACA
TATCGAGGTGGACATCACTTACGCTGAGTACTTCGAAATGTCCGTTCGGTTGGCAGAAGCTATGAAACGA
TATGGGCTGAATACAAATCACAGAATCGTCGTATGCAGTGAAAACTCTCTTCAATTCTTTATGCCGGTGT
TGGGCGCGTTATTTATCGGAGTTGCAGTTGCGCCCGCGAACGACATTTATAATGAACGTGAATTGCTCAA
CAGTATGGGCATTTCGCAGCCTACCGTGGTGTTCGTTTCCAAAAAGGGGTTGCAAAAAATTTTGAACGTG
CAAAAAAAGCTCCCAATCATCCAAAAAATTATTATCATGGATTCTAAAACGGATTACCAGGGATTTCAGT
CGATGTACACGTTCGTCACATCTCATCTACCTCCCGGTTTTAATGAATACGATTTTGTGCCAGAGTCCTT
CGATAGGGACAAGACAATTGCACTGATCATGAACTCCTCTGGATCTACTGGTCTGCCTAAAGGTGTCGCT
CTGCCTCATAGAACTGCCTGCGTGAGATTCTCGCATGCCAGAGATCCTATTTTTGGCAATCAAATCATTC
CGGATACTGCGATTTTAAGTGTTGTTCCATTCCATCACGGTTTTGGAATGTTTACTACACTCGGATATTT
GATATGTGGATTTCGAGTCGTCTTAATGTATAGATTTGAAGAAGAGCTGTTTCTGAGGAGCCTTCAGGAT
TACAAGATTCAAAGTGCGCTGCTGGTGCCAACCCTATTCTCCTTCTTCGCCAAAAGCACTCTGATTGACA
AATACGATTTATCTAATTTACACGAAATTGCTTCTGGTGGCGCTCCCCTCTCTAAGGAAGTCGGGGAAGC
GGTTGCCAAGAGGTTCCATCTGCCAGGTATCAGGCAAGGATATGGGCTCACTGAGACTACATCAGCTATT
CTGATTACACCCGAGGGGGATGATAAACCGGGCGCGGTCGGTAAAGTTGTTCCATTTTTTGAAGCGAAGG
TTGTGGATCTGGATACCGGGAAAACGCTGGGCGTTAATCAAAGAGGCGAACTGTGTGTGAGAGGTCCTAT
GATTATGTCCGGTTATGTAAACAATCCGGAAGCGACCAACGCCTTGATTGACAAGGATGGATGGCTACAT
TCTGGAGACATAGCTTACTGGGACGAAGACGAACACTTCTTCATCGTTGACCGCCTGAAGTCTCTGATTA
AGTACAAAGGCTATCAGGTGGCTCCCGCTGAATTGGAATCCATCTTGCTCCAACACCCCAACATCTTCGA
CGCAGGTGTCGCAGGTCTTCCCGACGATGACGCCGGTGAACTTCCCGCCGCCGTTGTTGTTTTGGAGCAC
GGAAAGACGATGACGGAAAAAGAGATCGTGGATTACGTCGCCAGTCAAGTAACAACCGCGAAAAAGTTGC
GCGGAGGAGTTGTGTTTGTGGACGAAGTACCGAAAGGTCTTACCGGAAAACTCGACGCAAGAAAAATCAG
AGAGATCCTCATAAAGGCCAAGAAGGGCGGAAAGATCGCCGTGTAATTCTAGAGTCGGGGCGGCCGGCCG
CTTCGAGCAGACATGATAAGATACATTGATGAGTTTGGACAAACCACAACTAGAATGCAGTGAAAAAAAT
GCTTTATTTGTGAAATTTGTGATGCTATTGCTTTATTTGTAACCATTATAAGCTGCAATAAACAAGTTAA
CAACAACAATTGCATTCATTTTATGTTTCAGGTTCAGGGGGAGGTGTGGGAGGTTTTTTAAAGCAAGTAA
AACCTCTACAAATGTGGTAAAATCGATAAGGATCCGTCGACCGATGCCCTTGAGAGCCTTCAACCCAGTC
AGCTCCTTCCGGTGGGCGCGGGGCATGACTATCGTCGCCGCACTTATGACTGTCTTCTTTATCATGCAAC
TCGTAGGACAGGTGCCGGCAGCGCTCTTCCGCTTCCTCGCTCACTGACTCGCTGCGCTCGGTCGTTCGGC
TGCGGCGAGCGGTATCAGCTCACTCAAAGGCGGTAATACGGTTATCCACAGAATCAGGGGATAACGCAGG
AAAGAACATGTGAGCAAAAGGCCAGCAAAAGGCCAGGAACCGTAAAAAGGCCGCGTTGCTGGCGTTTTTC
CATAGGCTCCGCCCCCCTGACGAGCATCACAAAAATCGACGCTCAAGTCAGAGGTGGCGAAACCCGACAG
GACTATAAAGATACCAGGCGTTTCCCCCTGGAAGCTCCCTCGTGCGCTCTCCTGTTCCGACCCTGCCGCT
TACCGGATACCTGTCCGCCTTTCTCCCTTCGGGAAGCGTGGCGCTTTCTCATAGCTCACGCTGTAGGTAT
CTCAGTTCGGTGTAGGTCGTTCGCTCCAAGCTGGGCTGTGTGCACGAACCCCCCGTTCAGCCCGACCGCT
GCGCCTTATCCGGTAACTATCGTCTTGAGTCCAACCCGGTAAGACACGACTTATCGCCACTGGCAGCAGC
CACTGGTAACAGGATTAGCAGAGCGAGGTATGTAGGCGGTGCTACAGAGTTCTTGAAGTGGTGGCCTAAC
TACGGCTACACTAGAAGAACAGTATTTGGTATCTGCGCTCTGCTGAAGCCAGTTACCTTCGGAAAAAGAG
TTGGTAGCTCTTGATCCGGCAAACAAACCACCGCTGGTAGCGGTGGTTTTTTTGTTTGCAAGCAGCAGAT
TACGCGCAGAAAAAAAGGATCTCAAGAAGATCCTTTGATCTTTTCTACGGGGTCTGACGCTCAGTGGAAC
GAAAACTCACGTTAAGGGATTTTGGTCATGAGATTATCAAAAAGGATCTTCACCTAGATCCTTTTAAATT
AAAAATGAAGTTTTAAATCAATCTAAAGTATATATGAGTAAACTTGGTCTGACAGTTACCAATGCTTAAT
CAGTGAGGCACCTATCTCAGCGATCTGTCTATTTCGTTCATCCATAGTTGCCTGACTCCCCGTCGTGTAG
ATAACTACGATACGGGAGGGCTTACCATCTGGCCCCAGTGCTGCAATGATACCGCGAGACCCACGCTCAC
CGGCTCCAGATTTATCAGCAATAAACCAGCCAGCCGGAAGGGCCGAGCGCAGAAGTGGTCCTGCAACTTT
ATCCGCCTCCATCCAGTCTATTAATTGTTGCCGGGAAGCTAGAGTAAGTAGTTCGCCAGTTAATAGTTTG
CGCAACGTTGTTGCCATTGCTACAGGCATCGTGGTGTCACGCTCGTCGTTTGGTATGGCTTCATTCAGCT
CCGGTTCCCAACGATCAAGGCGAGTTACATGATCCCCCATGTTGTGCAAAAAAGCGGTTAGCTCCTTCGG
TCCTCCGATCGTTGTCAGAAGTAAGTTGGCCGCAGTGTTATCACTCATGGTTATGGCAGCACTGCATAAT
TCTCTTACTGTCATGCCATCCGTAAGATGCTTTTCTGTGACTGGTGAGTACTCAACCAAGTCATTCTGAG
AATAGTGTATGCGGCGACCGAGTTGCTCTTGCCCGGCGTCAATACGGGATAATACCGCGCCACATAGCAG
AACTTTAAAAGTGCTCATCATTGGAAAACGTTCTTCGGGGCGAAAACTCTCAAGGATCTTACCGCTGTTG
AGATCCAGTTCGATGTAACCCACTCGTGCACCCAACTGATCTTCAGCATCTTTTACTTTCACCAGCGTTT
CTGGGTGAGCAAAAACAGGAAGGCAAAATGCCGCAAAAAAGGGAATAAGGGCGACACGGAAATGTTGAAT
ACTCATACTCTTCCTTTTTCAATATTATTGAAGCATTTATCAGGGTTATTGTCTCATGAGCGGATACATA
TTTGAATGTATTTAGAAAAATAAACAAATAGGGGTTCCGCGCACATTTCCCCGAAAAGTGCCACCTG
[124 nt withheld, positions 4758-4881]
C
[91 nt withheld, positions 4883-4973]
A
[49 nt withheld, positions 4975-5023]
CCTTTGACGTTGGAGTCCACGTTCTTT
[37 nt withheld, positions 5051-5087]
ACCCTATCTCGGTCTATTCTTTTGATTTATAAGGGATTTTGCCGATTTCGGCCTATTGGTTAAAAAATGA
GCTGATTTAACAAAAATTTAACGCGAATTTTAACAAAATATTAACGCTTACAATTTGCCATTCGCCATTC
AGGCTGCGCAACTGTTGGGAAGGGCGATCGGTGCGGGCCTCTTCGCTATTACGCCAGCCCAAGCTACCAT
GATAAGTAAGTAATATTAAGGTACGGGAGGTACTTGGAGCGGCCGCAATAAAATATCTTTATTTTCATTA
CATCTGTGTGTTGGTTTTTTGTGTGAATCGATAGTACTAACATACGCTCTCCATCAAAACAAAACGAAAC
AAAACAAACTAGCAAAATAGGCTGTCCCCAGTGCAAGTGCAGGTGCCAGAACATTTCTCTATCGATA
